>Addgene plasmid #126662 | pMT Stat92E-GFP | addgene full sequence | sequence record 251727 | Addgene NGS Result
GGCGCCATTCGCCATTCAGGCTGCGCAACTGTTGGGAAGGGCGATCGGTGCGGGCCTCTTCGCTATTACG
CCAGCTGGCGAAAGGGGGATGTGCTGCAAGGCGATTAAGTTGGGTAACGCCAGGGTTTTCCCAGTCACGA
CGTTGTAAAACGACGGCCAGTGAATTAATTCGTTGCAGGACAGGATGTGGTGCCCGATGTGACTAGCTCT
TTGCTGCAGGCCGTCCTATCCTCTGGTTCCGATAAGAGACCCAGAACTCCGGCCCCCCACCGCCCACCGC
CACCCCCATACATATGTGGTACGCAAGTAAGAGTGCCTGCGCATGCCCCATGTGCCCCACCAAGAGCTTT
GCATCCCATACAAGTCCCCAAAGTGGAGAACCGAACCAATTCTTCGCGGGCAGAACAAAAGCTTCTGCAC
ACGTCTCCACTCGAATTTGGAGCCGGCCGGCGTGTGCAAAAGAGGTGAATCGAACGAAAGACCCGTGTGT
AAAGCCGCGTTTCCAAAATGTATAAAACCGAGAGCATCTGGCCAATGTGCATCAGTTGTGGTCAGCAGCA
AAATCAAGTGAATCATCTCAGTGCAACTAAAGGGGGGATCTAGATCGGGGTACCTACTAGTGAAATGCAC
CATCACCATCATCACGAAGATCAAGTTGACCCAAGACTTATTGACGGAAAAGGAGGAGGAGGCCGGCCCA
TGAGCTTGTGGAAGCGCATCTCCAGCCATGTCGACTGCGAGCAGCGTATGGCGGCTTACTACGAGGAGAA
GGGTATGCTCGAGCTGCGCCTCTGCTTGGCACCCTGGATCGAAGACAGGATAATGTCCGAACAAATAACG
CCCAACACTACCGATCAGTTAGAGCGCGTGGCCCTAAAGTTCAACGAAGATCTGCAGCAAAAGCTTCTAT
CCACGCGCACCGCCAGCGACCAGGCCCTCAAGTTCCGGGTGGTGGAGCTTTGCGCCCTCATCCAACGCAT
CTCCGCCGTTGAGCTGTACACGCATCTGCGCAGCGGTCTACAAAAAGAGTTGCAGTTGGTCACCGAGAAG
AGCGTGGCTGCAACCGCAGGCCAATCAATGCCGCTAAATCCCTACAACATGAACAACACGCCCATGGTTA
CCGGGTACATGGTGGACCCCAGTGATCTTCTGGCGGTGTCCAACAGCTGCAATCCTCCAGTTGTTCAGGG
CATAGGACCTATCCACAATGTGCAAAATACAGGCATTGCCTCCCCAGCCCTCGGTATGGTCACACCCAAG
GTGGAGCTGTACGAGGTGCAACATCAGATCATGCAGTCCCTCAATGAGTTTGGCAACTGTGCCAATGCCT
TGAAGCTGCTTGCCCAAAACTACAGTTACATGCTAAACTCCACATCCTCGCCGAACGCAGAAGCTGCCTA
CAGAAGTCTTATCGATGAAAAGGCGGCCATCGTACTCACAATGCGTCGCAGCTTTATGTACTACGAATCG
CTGCACGAGATGGTCATACACGAGCTCAAGAACTGGCGCCACCAACAAGCGCAAGCCGGAAACGGAGCTC
CCTTTAATGAGGGCTCCCTGGATGATATCCAGCGCTGCTTTGAGATGCTCGAGAGCTTTATCGCACACAT
GCTGGCTGCCGTTAAGGAGCTGATGCGCGTACGTCTGGTCACCGAAGAGCCGGAGCTCACACATCTGCTT
GAACAGGTGCAGAACGCGCAGAAGAACCTGGTATGCTCTGCCTTTATCGTCGACAAACAGCCCCCGCAAG
TGATGAAGACCAACACACGCTTCGCAGCGTCTGTGCGTTGGCTAATCGGTTCTCAGCTGGGCATTCACAA
CAATCCACCCACAGTCGAGTGCATCATAATGTCAGAGATCCAGTCGCAACGGTTCGTTACGCGCAATACA
CAGATGGATAATAGTAGCCTATCCGGTCAATCATCGGGCGAGATTCAAAACGCCTCTAGCACTATGGAGT
ATCAGCAAAACAACCATGTTTTCTCCGCCAGCTTCCGAAACATGCAGCTGAAGAAGATCAAGCGGGCAGA
AAAGAAGGGCACTGAGAGCGTGATGGACGAGAAGTTCGCCCTGTTCTTCTACACCACCACCACCGTGAAC
GATTTCCAGATCCGTGTGTGGACCCTGTCCTTACCGGTGGTGGTTATTGTGCACGGCAACCAGGAGCCCC
AGTCTTGGGCTACCATTACTTGGGACAATGCATTTGCGGAGATTGTTCGCGATCCCTTCATGATTACCGA
CCGCGTTACCTGGGCCCAGCTGTCAGTCGCGTTGAACATCAAATTCGGATCGTGCACAGGGCGTTCTCTG
ACCATTGATAACCTTGATTTCCTATACGAGAAACTCCAGCGTGAGGAGCGGTCTGAGTACATTACGTGGA
ACCAATTCTGTAAGGAGCCCATGCCCGATCGGTCCTTTACATTCTGGGAGTGGTTCTTTGCCATCATGAA
ACTCACCAAAGATCACATGTTGGGCATGTGGAAAGCAGGCTGCATTATGGGCTTCATCAACAAGACCAAG
GCTCAGACTGATCTGCTGCGTTCAGTCTATGGTATCGGCACTTTCCTGCTCCGTTTCTCCGACAGCGAGC
TCGGTGGAGTCACTATCGCCTACGTAAACGAAAATGGACTGGTCACCATGCTAGCGCCATGGACTGCACG
GGATTTCCAGGTGCTGAACCTGGCCGATCGCATTCGAGATCTGGACGTGCTTTGCTGGCTGCACCCTAGC
GACCGCAATGCGAGTCCCGTGAAGAGGGACGTCGCCTTCGGTGAGTTCTACTCAAAGCGTCAAGATCCTG
TGACCGGTTATGTGAAGAGCACATTGCATGTTCACGTTTGTAGAAACGGAGAGAATGGATCTACTAGTGG
AACACCGCATCATGCTCAGGAAAGCATGCAACTGGGAAATGGTGACTTTGGAATGGCGGACTTCGATACG
ATTACAAACTTTGAGAACTTTGGGCGCGCCGGCGGCCGCTCGAGTCTAGAGGGCCCCAGCAAAGGAGAAG
AACTTTTCACTGGAGTTGTCCCAATTCTTGTTGAATTAGATGGTGATGTTAATGGGCACAAATTTTCTGT
CCGTGGAGAGGGTGAAGGTGATGCTACAAACGGAAAACTCACCCTTAAATTTATTTGCACTACTGGAAAA
CTACCTGTTCCGTGGCCAACACTTGTCACTACTCTGACCTATGGTGTTCAATGCTTTTCCCGTTATCCGG
ATCACATGAAACGGCATGACTTTTTCAAGAGTGCCATGCCCGAAGGTTATGTACAGGAACGCACTATATC
TTTCAAAGATGACGGGACCTACAAGACGCGTGCTGAAGTCAAGTTTGAAGGTGATACCCTTGTTAATCGT
ATCGAGTTAAAGGGTATTGATTTTAAAGAAGATGGAAACATTCTTGGACACAAACTCGAGTACAACTTTA
ACTCACACAATGTATACATCACGGCAGACAAACAAAAGAATGGAATCAAAGCTAACTTCAAAATTCGCCA
CAACGTTGAAGATGGTTCCGTTCAACTAGCAGACCATTATCAACAAAATACTCCAATTGGCGATGGCCCT
GTCCTTTTACCAGACAACCATTACCTGTCGACACAATCTGTCCTTTCGAAAGATCCCAACGAAAAGCGTG
ACCACATGGTCCTTCTTGAGTTTGTAACTGCTGCTGGGATTACACATGGCATGGATGAGCTCTACAAATA
GGTTTAAACCCGCTGATCAGCCTCGACTGTGCCTTCTAAGATCCAGACATGATAAGATACATTGATGAGT
TTGGACAAACCACAACTAGAATGCAGTGAAAAAAATGCTTTATTTGTGAAATTTGTGATGCTATTGCTTT
ATTTGTAACCATTATAAGCTGCAATAAACAAGTTAACTCTAGAGGATCCGGTGCGTGGTGGTTTCATGCT
TCTGGGAACGGCAAATGGGTTTAGGATTGGGAACCCCTCATCATCTGTTGGAATATACTATTCAACCTAC
AAAAGTAACGTTAAACAACACTACTTTATATTTGATATGAATGGCCACACCTTTTATGCCATAAAACATA
TTGTAAGAGAATACCACTCTTTTTATTCCTTCTTTCCTTCTTGTACGTTTTTTGCTGTAAGTAGGTCGTG
GTGCTGGTGTTGCAGTTGAAATAACTTAAAATATAAATCATAAAACTCAAACATAAACTTGACTATTTAT
TTATTTATTAAGAAAGGAAATATAAATTATAAATTACAACAGATCCCCCGGGCTGCAGGAATTCGATAGC
TTGCATGCCTGCAGGTCGGCCGCCACGACCGGTGCCGCCACCATCCCCTGACCCACGCCCCTGACCCCTC
ACAAGGAGACGACCTTCCATGACCGAGTACAAGCCCACGGTGCGCCTCGCCACCCGCGACGACGTCCCCC
GGGCCGTACGCACCCTCGCCGCCGCGTTCGCCGACTACCCCGCCACGCGCCACACCGTCGACCCGGACCG
CCACATCGAGCGGGTCACCGAGCTGCAAGAACTCTTCCTCACGCGCGTCGGGCTCGACATCGGCAAGGTG
TGGGTCGCGGACGACGGCGCCGCGGTGGCGGTCTGGACCACGCCGGAGAGCGTCGAAGCGGGGGCGGTGT
TCGCCGAGATCGGCCCGCGCATGGCCGAGTTGAGCGGTTCCCGGCTGGCCGCGCAGCAACAGATGGAAGG
CCTCCTGGCGCCGCACCGGCCCAAGGAGCCCGCGTGGTTCCTGGCCACCGTCGGCGTCTCGCCCGACCAC
CAGGGCAAGGGTCTGGGCAGCGCCGTCGTGCTCCCCGGAGTGGAGGCGGCCGAGCGCGCCGGGGTGCCCG
CCTTCCTGGAGACCTCCGCGCCCCGCAACCTCCCCTTCTACGAGCGGCTCGGCTTCACCGTCACCGCCGA
CGTCGAGGTGCCCGAAGGACCGCGCACCTGGTGCATGACCCGCAAGCCCGGTGCCTGACGCCCGCCCCAC
GACCCGCAGCGCCCGACCGAAAGGAGCGCACGACCCCATGGCTCCGACCGAAGCCACCCGGGGCGGCCCC
GCCGACCCCGCACCCGCCCCCGAGGCCCACCGACTCTAGATCAAGCTTATCGATACCGTCGACCTCGAGG
CCAGCTAGCTTGAACTTGTTTATTGCAGCTTATAATGGTTACAAATAAAGCAATAGCATCACAAATTTCA
CAAATAAAGCATTTTTTTCACTGCATTCTAGTTGTGGTTTGTCCAAACTCATCAATGTATCTTATCATGT
CTGGATCGGGTACCCAATTGCATTCATTTTATGTTTCAGGTTCAGGGGGAGGTGTGGGAGGTTTTTTAAA
GCAAGTAAAACCTCTACAAATGTGGTATGGCTGATTATGATCAGTCGACCTGCAGGCATGCAAGCTTGGC
GTAATCATGGTCATAGCTGTTTCCTGTGTGAAATTGTTATCCGCTCACAATTCCACACAACATACGAGCC
GGAAGCATAAAGTGTAAAGCCTGGGGTGCCTAATGAGTGAGCTAACTCACATTAATTGCGTTGCGCTCAC
TGCCCGCTTTCCAGTCGGGAAACCTGTCGTGCCAGCTGCATTAATGAATCGGCCAACGCGCGGGGAGAGG
CGGTTTGCGTATTGGGCGCTCTTCCGCTTCCTCGCTCACTGACTCGCTGCGCTCGGTCGTTCGGCTGCGG
CGAGCGGTATCAGCTCACTCAAAGGCGGTAATACGGTTATCCACAGAATCAGGGGATAACGCAGGAAAGA
ACATGTGAGCAAAAGGCCAGCAAAAGGCCAGGAACCGTAAAAAGGCCGCGTTGCTGGCGTTTTTCCATAG
GCTCCGCCCCCCTGACGAGCATCACAAAAATCGACGCTCAAGTCAGAGGTGGCGAAACCCGACAGGACTA
TAAAGATACCAGGCGTTTCCCCCTGGAAGCTCCCTCGTGCGCTCTCCTGTTCCGACCCTGCCGCTTACCG
GATACCTGTCCGCCTTTCTCCCTTCGGGAAGCGTGGCGCTTTCTCATAGCTCACGCTGTAGGTATCTCAG
TTCGGTGTAGGTCGTTCGCTCCAAGCTGGGCTGTGTGCACGAACCCCCCGTTCAGCCCGACCGCTGCGCC
TTATCCGGTAACTATCGTCTTGAGTCCAACCCGGTAAGACACGACTTATCGCCACTGGCAGCAGCCACTG
GTAACAGGATTAGCAGAGCGAGGTATGTAGGCGGTGCTACAGAGTTCTTGAAGTGGTGGCCTAACTACGG
CTACACTAGAAGAACAGTATTTGGTATCTGCGCTCTGCTGAAGCCAGTTACCTTCGGAAAAAGAGTTGGT
AGCTCTTGATCCGGCAAACAAACCACCGCTGGTAGCGGTGGTTTTTTTGTTTGCAAGCAGCAGATTACGC
GCAGAAAAAAAGGATCTCAAGAAGATCCTTTGATCTTTTCTACGGGGTCTGACGCTCAGTGGAACGAAAA
CTCACGTTAAGGGATTTTGGTCATGAGATTATCAAAAAGGATCTTCACCTAGATCCTTTTAAATTAAAAA
TGAAGTTTTAAATCAATCTAAAGTATATATGAGTAAACTTGGTCTGACAGTTACCAATGCTTAATCAGTG
AGGCACCTATCTCAGCGATCTGTCTATTTCGTTCATCCATAGTTGCCTGACTCCCCGTCGTGTAGATAAC
TACGATACGGGAGGGCTTACCATCTGGCCCCAGTGCTGCAATGATACCGCGAGACCCACGCTCACCGGCT
CCAGATTTATCAGCAATAAACCAGCCAGCCGGAAGGGCCGAGCGCAGAAGTGGTCCTGCAACTTTATCCG
CCTCCATCCAGTCTATTAATTGTTGCCGGGAAGCTAGAGTAAGTAGTTCGCCAGTTAATAGTTTGCGCAA
CGTTGTTGCCATTGCTACAGGCATCGTGGTGTCACGCTCGTCGTTTGGTATGGCTTCATTCAGCTCCGGT
TCCCAACGATCAAGGCGAGTTACATGATCCCCCATGTTGTGCAAAAAAGCGGTTAGCTCCTTCGGTCCTC
CGATCGTTGTCAGAAGTAAGTTGGCCGCAGTGTTATCACTCATGGTTATGGCAGCACTGCATAATTCTCT
TACTGTCATGCCATCCGTAAGATGCTTTTCTGTGACTGGTGAGTACTCAACCAAGTCATTCTGAGAATAG
TGTATGCGGCGACCGAGTTGCTCTTGCCCGGCGTCAATACGGGATAATACCGCGCCACATAGCAGAACTT
TAAAAGTGCTCATCATTGGAAAACGTTCTTCGGGGCGAAAACTCTCAAGGATCTTACCGCTGTTGAGATC
CAGTTCGATGTAACCCACTCGTGCACCCAACTGATCTTCAGCATCTTTTACTTTCACCAGCGTTTCTGGG
TGAGCAAAAACAGGAAGGCAAAATGCCGCAAAAAAGGGAATAAGGGCGACACGGAAATGTTGAATACTCA
TACTCTTCCTTTTTCAATATTATTGAAGCATTTATCAGGGTTATTGTCTCATGAGCGGATACATATTTGA
ATGTATTTAGAAAAATAAACAAATAGGGGTTCCGCGCACATTTCCCCGAAAAGTGCCACCTGACGTCTAA
GAAACCATTATTATCATGACATTAACCTATAAAAATAGGCGTATCACGAGGCCCTTTCGTCTCGCGCGTT
TCGGTGATGACGGTGAAAACCTCTGACACATGCAGCTCCCGGAGACGGTCACAGCTTGTCTGTAAGCGGA
TGCCGGGAGCAGACAAGCCCGTCAGGGCGCGTCAGCGGGTGTTGGCGGGTGTCGGGGCTGGCTTAACTAT
GCGGCATCAGAGCAGATTGTACTGAGAGTGCACCATATGCGGTGTGAAATACCGCACAGATGCGTAAGGA
GAAAATACCGCATCA
Features (pLannotate 1.2.2; 23 found; start..end, strand, type, name):
      8..165     -  CDS            lacZα (fragment): LacZα fragment of β-galactosidase; lacZ fragment
    167..593     +  promoter       MT promoter: Drosophila metallothionein promoter
    700..2961    +  CDS            Stat92E: STAT_DROME - Also known as MARE, mrL, Stat. Experimental evidence at protein level: Swiss-Prot protein existence level 1. Signal transduction and activation of transcription. Plays an important role in the segmental pattern formation in the early embryo by activating specific stripes of pair rule gene expression. The Janus kinase-STAT pathway is connected to drosophila early development. From Drosophila melanogaster (Fruit fly).
   2998..3708    +  CDS            Superfolder GFP: Superfolder GFP is a basic (constitutively fluorescent) green fluorescent protein published in 2005, derived from Aequorea victoria. It is reported to be a very rapidly-maturing weak dimer.
   3750..3884    -  polyA_signal   SV40 poly(A) signal: SV40 polyadenylation signal
   3966..4242    +  promoter       copia promoter: strong promoter from the Drosophila transposable element copia (Sinclair et al., 1986)
   4242..4268    +  misc_feature   MCS (fragment): pBluescript multiple cloning site
   4268..4288    -  misc_feature   MCS (fragment): pUC18/19 multiple cloning site
   4359..4958    +  CDS            PuroR: puromycin N-acetyltransferase; pac from Streptomyces alboniger; confers resistance to puromycin
   5008..5073    +  CDS            dmpM (fragment): DMPM_STRAD - Protein inferred from homology: Swiss-Prot protein existence level 3. From Streptomyces alboniger.
   5080..5110    +  misc_feature   MCS (fragment): pBluescript multiple cloning site
   5123..5257    +  polyA_signal   SV40 poly(A) signal: SV40 polyadenylation signal
   5279..5363    -  CDS            large T antigen (fragment): large T antigen from SV40 (simian virus 40)
   5363..5387    +  misc_feature   MCS (fragment): pUC18/19 multiple cloning site
   5424..5440    -  protein_bind   lac operator: The lac repressor binds to the lac operator to inhibit transcription in E. coli. This inhibition can be relieved by adding lactose or isopropyl-β-D-thiogalactopyranoside (IPTG). lac repressor encoded by lacI
   5448..5478    -  promoter       lac promoter: promoter for the E. coli lac operon
   5493..5514    -  protein_bind   CAP binding site: CAP binding activates transcription in the presence of cAMP. E. coli catabolite activator protein
   5527..5619    -  CDS            lacI (fragment): lac repressor; lacI; The lac repressor binds to the lac operator to inhibit transcription in E. coli. This inhibition can be relieved by adding lactose or isopropyl-β-D-thiogalactopyranoside (IPTG).
   5802..6390    -  rep_origin     ori: high-copy-number ColE1/pMB1/pBR322/pUC origin of replication
   6561..7421    -  CDS            AmpR: β-lactamase; bla; confers resistance to ampicillin, carbenicillin, and related antibiotics
   7422..7526    -  promoter       AmpR promoter: bla
   7621..7656    +  CDS            rop (fragment): Rop protein, which maintains plasmids at low copy number; rop
   7758..2       +  misc_feature   bom (fragment) (across the origin): basis of mobility region from pBR322
