[The description below was written by a language model from this plasmid's Addgene catalogue record and pLannotate feature annotations shown in this document.]
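Description:
pMT Stat92E-GFP is a 7.9 kb insect expression plasmid built on the pMT backbone for inducible production of a fluorescently tagged Stat92E protein in Drosophila S2 cells. In bacteria it is maintained as a high-copy plasmid through a ColE1/pUC-type origin and selected with ampicillin via the β-lactamase gene. Leftover fragments of lacZα, the lac promoter/operator region, lacI, rop and the pBR322 bom site are cloning-vector remnants with no evident role in the construct's function.

The main expression cassette is driven by the Drosophila metallothionein (MT) promoter, which is largely silent until metal ions, typically copper, are added to the culture medium, so the timing and level of expression can be controlled. Downstream lies the coding sequence for Stat92E, the Drosophila melanogaster STAT transcription factor of the JAK-STAT pathway, followed on the same strand after a short gap by a superfolder GFP sequence. This arrangement is consistent with the C-terminal GFP fusion implied by the plasmid name. An SV40 polyadenylation signal follows the cassette, although it is annotated on the opposite strand. The catalogue lists the insert as "Stat29E", which appears to be a typographical slip, since both the plasmid name and the annotation identify Stat92E; the insert was introduced by Gibson assembly.

A second cassette places the puromycin N-acetyltransferase gene under the strong copia transposon promoter with its own SV40 poly(A) signal, which would permit puromycin selection of stably transfected S2 cells. The plasmid is suited to live imaging or localisation studies of Stat92E in cultured fly cells, and it was deposited in connection with work on Draper receptor signalling during apoptotic cell engulfment.
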