Addgene plasmid #126662: pMT Stat92E-GFP
Purpose: Inducible expression of Stat92E-GFP in S2 cells
Depositing lab: Ron Vale. Depositing organization: University of California, San Francisco (UCSF). Publication: Spatial control of Draper receptor signaling initiates apoptotic cell engulfment. Williamson AP, Vale RD. J Cell Biol. 2018 Nov 5;217(11):3977-3992. doi: 10.1083/jcb.201711175. Epub 2018 Aug 23. PubMed 30139739.
Backbone
  Vector backbone: pMT
  Vector type: Insect Expression
Growth in bacteria
  Bacterial resistance: Ampicillin, 100 μg/mL
  Growth temperature: 37°C
  Growth strain: DH5alpha
  Copy number: High Copy
Gene/Insert
  Gene/Insert name: Stat29E
  Cloning method: Gibson Cloning
  Sequencing primers: 5′ CATCTCAGTGCAACTAAA
Terms and licenses: Academic/Nonprofit Terms; Industry Terms: Not Available to Industry
How to cite: pMT Stat92E-GFP was a gift from Ron Vale (Addgene plasmid # 126662 ; http://n2t.net/addgene:126662 ; RRID:Addgene_126662)
