>Addgene plasmid #126662 | pMT Stat92E-GFP | depositor partial sequence | sequence record 246047 | partial insert sequence
GAAGATCAAGTTGACCCAAGACTTATTGACGGAAAAGGAGGAGGAGGCCGGCCCATGAGCTTGTGGAAGC
GCATCTCCAGCCATGTCGACTGCGAGCAGCGTATGGCGGCTTACTACGAGGAGAAGGGTATGCTCGAGCT
GCGCCTCTGCTTGGCACCCTGGATCGAAGACAGGATAATGTCCGAACAAATAACGCCCAACACTACCGAT
CAGTTAGAGCGCGTGGCCCTAAAGTTCAACGAAGATCTGCAGCAAAAGCTTCTATCCACGCGCACCGCCA
GCGACCAGGCCCTCAAGTTCCGGGTGGTGGAGCTTTGCGCCCTCATCCAACGCATCTCCGCCGTTGAGCT
GTACACGCATCTGCGCAGCGGTCTACAAAAAGAGTTGCAGTTGGTCACCGAGAAGAGCGTGGCTGCAACC
GCAGGCCAATCAATGCCGCTAAATCCCTACAACATGAACAACACGCCCATGGTTACCGGGTACATGGTGG
ACCCCAGTGATCTTCTGGCGGTGTCCAACAGCTGCAATCCTCCAGTTGTTCAGGGCATAGGACCTATCCA
CAATGTGCAAAATACAGGCATTGCCTCCCCAGCCCTCGGTATGGTCACACCCAAGGTGGAGCTGTACGAG
GTGCAACATCAGATCATGCAGTCCCTCAATGAGTTTGGCAACTGTGCCAATGCCTTGAAGCTGCTTGCCC
AAAACTACAGTTACATGCTAAACTCCACATCCTCGCCGAACGCAGAAGCTGCCTACAGAAGTCTTATCGA
TGAAAAGGCGGCCATCGTACTCACAATGCGTCGCAGCTTTATGTACTACGAATCGCTGCACGAGATGGTC
ATACACGAGCTCAAGAACTGGCGCCACCAACAAGCGCAAGCCGGAAACGGAGCTCCCTTTAATGAGGGCT
CCCTGGATGATATCCAGCGCTGCTTTGAGATGCTCGAGAGCTTTATCGCACACATGCTGGCTGCCGTTAA
GGAGCTGATGCGCGTACGTCTGGTCACCGAAGAGCCGGAGCTCACACATCTGCTTGAACAGGTGCAGAAC
GCGCAGAAGAACCTGGTATGCTCTGCCTTTATCGTCGACAAACAGCCCCCGCAAGTGATGAAGACCAACA
CACGCTTCGCAGCGTCTGTGCGTTGGCTAATCGGTTCTCAGCTGGGCATTCACAACAATCCACCCACAGT
CGAGTGCATCATAATGTCAGAGATCCAGTCGCAACGGTTCGTTACGCGCAATACACAGATGGATAATAGT
AGCCTATCCGGTCAATCATCGGGCGAGATTCAAAACGCCTCTAGCACTATGGAGTATCAGCAAAACAACC
ATGTTTTCTCCGCCAGCTTCCGAAACATGCAGCTGAAGAAGATCAAGCGGGCAGAAAAGAAGGGCACTGA
GAGCGTGATGGACGAGAAGTTCGCCCTGTTCTTCTACACCACCACCACCGTGAACGATTTCCAGATCCGT
GTGTGGACCCTGTCCTTACCGGTGGTGGTTATTGTGCACGGCAACCAGGAGCCCCAGTCTTGGGCTACCA
TTACTTGGGACAATGCATTTGCGGAGATTGTTCGCGATCCCTTCATGATTACCGACCGCGTTACCTGGGC
CCAGCTGTCAGTCGCGTTGAACATCAAATTCGGATCGTGCACAGGGCGTTCTCTGACCATTGATAACCTT
GATTTCCTATACGAGAAACTCCAGCGTGAGGAGCGGTCTGAGTACATTACGTGGAACCAATTCTGTAAGG
AGCCCATGCCCGATCGGTCCTTTACATTCTGGGAGTGGTTCTTTGCCATCATGAAACTCACCAAAGATCA
CATGTTGGGCATGTGGAAAGCAGGCTGCATTATGGGCTTCATCAACAAGACCAAGGCTCAGACTGATCTG
CTGCGTTCAGTCTATGGTATCGGCACTTTCCTGCTCCGTTTCTCCGACAGCGAGCTCGGTGGAGTCACTA
TCGCCTACGTAAACGAAAATGGACTGGTCACCATGCTAGCGCCATGGACTGCACGGGATTTCCAGGTGCT
GAACCTGGCCGATCGCATTCGAGATCTGGACGTGCTTTGCTGGCTGCACCCTAGCGACCGCAATGCGAGT
CCCGTGAAGAGGGACGTCGCCTTCGGTGAGTTCTACTCAAAGCGTCAAGATCCTGTGACCGGTTATGTGA
AGAGCACATTGCATGTTCACGTTTGTAGAAACGGAGAGAATGGATCTACTAGTGGAACACCGCATCATGC
TCAGGAAAGCATGCAACTGGGAAATGGTGACTTTGGAATGGCGGACTTCGATACGATTACAAACTTTGAG
AACTTTGGGCGCGCCGGCGGCCGCTCGAGTCTAGAGGGCCCCAGCAAAGGAGAAGAACTTTTCACTGGAG
TTGTCCCAATTCTTGTTGAATTAGATGGTGATGTTAATGGGCACAAATTTTCTGTCCGTGGAGAGGGTGA
AGGTGATGCTACAAACGGAAAACTCACCCTTAAATTTATTTGCACTACTGGAAAACTACCTGTTCCGTGG
CCAACACTTGTCACTACTCTGACCTATGGTGTTCAATGCTTTTCCCGTTATCCGGATCACATGAAACGGC
ATGACTTTTTCAAGAGTGCCATGCCCGAAGGTTATGTACAGGAACGCACTATATCTTTCAAAGATGACGG
GACCTACAAGACGCGTGCTGAAGTCAAGTTTGAAGGTGATACCCTTGTTAATCGTATCGAGTTAAAGGGT
ATTGATTTTAAAGAAGATGGAAACATTCTTGGACACAAACTCGAGTACAACTTTAACTCACACAATGTAT
ACATCACGGCAGACAAACAAAAGAATGGAATCAAAGCTAACTTCAAAATTCGCCACAACGTTGAAGATGG
TTCCGTTCAACTAGCAGACCATTATCAACAAAATACTCCAATTGGCGATGGCCCTGTCCTTTTACCAGAC
AACCATTACCTGTCGACACAATCTGTCCTTTCGAAAGATCCCAACGAAAAGCGTGACCACATGGTCCTTC
TTGAGTTTGTAACTGCTGCTGGGATTACACATGGCATGGATGAGCTCTACAAATAGGTTTAAACCCGCTG
ATCAGCCTCGACTGTGCCTTCTAAGATCCAGACATGATAAGATACATTGATGAGTTTGGACAAACCACAA
CTAGAATGCAGTGAAAAAAATGCTTTATTTGTGAAATTTGTGATGCTATTGCTTTATTTGTAACCATTAT
AAGCTGCAATAAACAAGTTAACTCTAGAGGATCCGGTGCGTGGTGGTTTCATGCTTCTGGGAACGGCAAA
TGGGTTTAGGATTGGGAACCCCTCATCATCTGTTGGAATATACTATTCAACCTACAAAAGTAACGTTAAA
CAACACTACTTTATATTTGATATGAATGGCCACACCTTTTATGCCATAAAACATATTGTAAGAGAATACC
ACTCTTTTTATTCCTTCTTTCCTTCTTGTACGTTTTTTGCTGTAAGTAGGTCGTGGTGCTGGTGTTGCAG
TTGAAATAACTTAAAATATAAATCATAAAACTCAAACATAAACTTGACTATTTATTTATTTATTAAGAAA
GGAAA
